Addgene plasmid #145536: pGBW-m4046433
Purpose: Yeast Expression plasmid for SARS-CoV-2 nsp9
Depositing lab: Ginkgo Bioworks & Benjie Chen. Depositing organization: Ginkgo Bioworks.
Backbone
  Vector backbone: AmpR; 2u URA3
  Backbone size w/o insert (bp): 4078
  Vector type: Yeast Expression
  Selectable markers: URA3
Growth in bacteria
  Bacterial resistance: Ampicillin, 100 μg/mL
  Growth temperature: 37°C
  Growth strain: DH5alpha
  Copy number: High Copy
Gene/Insert
  Gene/Insert name: SARS-CoV-2 nsp9
  Species: S. cerevisiae (budding yeast); Severe acute respiratory syndrome coronavirus 2
  Insert size (bp): 338
  Mutation: Saccharomyces cerevisiae recode 1
  Entrez Gene: ORF1ab (a.k.a. GU280_gp01)
  Promoter: pGAL1
  Tag / fusion protein: Cleavable thrombin;StrepII (C terminal on backbone)
  Cloning method: Unknown
Resource information
  A portion of this plasmid was derived from a plasmid made by: GinkgoBioworks
Depositor comments: NCBI Reference Sequence: YP_009725305.1Created by gene synthesis with Not1 site.
How to cite: pGBW-m4046433 was a gift from Ginkgo Bioworks & Benjie Chen (Addgene plasmid # 145536 ; http://n2t.net/addgene:145536 ; RRID:Addgene_145536)
