[The description below was written by a language model from this plasmid's Addgene catalogue record and pLannotate feature annotations shown in this document.]
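Description:
pGBW-m4046433 is an E. coli/S. cerevisiae shuttle plasmid for galactose-inducible expression of the SARS-CoV-2 non-structural protein 9 (nsp9) in budding yeast. In bacteria it replicates from a high-copy ColE1/pUC-type origin and is selected with ampicillin through the β-lactamase gene, which the annotation places downstream of a cat promoter. A short rop reading frame is also annotated next to AmpR, although the catalogue lists the plasmid as high copy. The bacterial module is insulated by several transcription terminators (T3Te, T7Te and tonB). In yeast the plasmid is maintained episomally at multiple copies by the 2μ origin and selected by uracil prototrophy through URA3, a marker that can also be counterselected with 5-FOA.

The expression cassette consists of the Gal4-regulated GAL1 promoter, the nsp9 open reading frame and a CYC1 terminator fragment. The insert, about 338 bp, is a synthetic version of the nsp9 segment of ORF1ab, recoded for S. cerevisiae codon usage ("recode 1") and made by gene synthesis with a NotI site. According to the catalogue entry, the backbone supplies a C-terminal thrombin-cleavable StrepII tag, which would allow affinity capture on Strep-Tactin resin followed by tag removal. The automated feature table does not annotate the nsp9 coding sequence or the tag, but the unannotated gap between the GAL1 promoter and the CYC1 terminator is consistent with their position. The full sequence record is 5,151 nt, which is longer than the sum of the listed backbone and insert sizes, and the record does not explain the difference. The stated purpose is simply yeast expression of nsp9, which fits production of tagged viral protein for purification or interaction and functional studies.
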