Features (pLannotate 1.2.2; 12 found; start..end, strand, type, name):
     25..466     +  promoter       GAL1 promoter: S. cerevisiae GAL1; inducible promoter, regulated by Gal4
    890..1062    +  terminator     CYC1 terminator (fragment): S. cerevisiae CYC1; transcription terminator for CYC1
   1098..1274    +  promoter       URA3 promoter (fragment): S. cerevisiae URA3
   1275..2078    +  CDS            URA3: orotidine-5'-phosphate decarboxylase, required for uracil biosynthesis; S. cerevisiae URA3; yeast auxotrophic marker, counterselectable with 5-fluoroorotic acid (5-FOA)
   2161..3143    -  rep_origin     2μ ori: yeast 2μ plasmid origin of replication
   3221..3250    +  terminator     T3Te terminator: phage T3 early transcription terminator
   3272..3859    +  rep_origin     ori: high-copy-number ColE1/pMB1/pBR322/pUC origin of replication
   3871..3898    -  terminator     T7Te terminator: phage T7 early transcription terminator
   3922..4113    -  CDS            rop: Rop protein, which maintains plasmids at low copy number; rop
   4114..4974    -  CDS            AmpR: β-lactamase; bla; confers resistance to ampicillin, carbenicillin, and related antibiotics
   4975..5077    -  promoter       cat promoter: promoter of the E. coli cat gene encoding chloramphenicol acetyltransferase
   5078..5109    -  terminator     tonB terminator: bidirectional E. coli tonB-P14 transcription terminator
>Addgene plasmid #145536 | pGBW-m4046433 | depositor full sequence | sequence record 287713 | Full Sequence
GCGGCCGCTTGCTATATTGAAGTACGGATTAGAAGCCGCCGAGCGGGCGACAGCCCTCCGACGGAAGACT
CTCCTCCGTGCGTCCTCGTCTTCACCGGTCGCGTTCCTGAAACGCAGATGTGCCTCGCGCCGCACTGCTC
CGAACAATAAAGATTCTACAATACTAGCTTTTATGGTTATGAAGAGGAAAAATTGGCAGTAACCTGGCCC
CACAAACCTTCAAATTAACGAATCAAATTAACAACCATAGGATGATAATGCGATTAGTTTTTTAGCCTTA
TTTCTGGGGTAATTAATCAGCGAAGCGATGATTTTTGATCTATTAACAGATATATAAATGGAAAAGCTGC
ATAACCACTTTAACTAATACTTTCAACATTTTCAGTTTGTATTACTTCTTATTCAAATGTCATAAAAGTA
TCAACAAAAAATTGTTAATATACCTCTATACTTTAACGTCAAGGAGAAAAAACTATAATGAACAATGAGC
TTTCTCCTGTTGCTTTACGGCAGATGTCCTGCGCAGCTGGAACAACGCAAACTGCCTGTACTGACGATAA
CGCTCTAGCTTACTATAACACCACTAAAGGTGGTAGATTCGTCTTGGCCTTGTTGTCAGACCTGCAAGAT
TTGAAGTGGGCGAGATTTCCAAAGAGCGATGGCACTGGTACCATATACACCGAATTAGAACCACCCTGTC
GTTTCGTGACCGACACTCCAAAAGGTCCGAAGGTTAAGTATTTGTACTTTATTAAGGGTTTAAATAACTT
GAATCGAGGTATGGTTCTGGGGTCTTTGGCTGCTACAGTCAGACTCCAACTCGTGCCGAGAGGTTCTTGG
AGCCATCCGCAGTTTGAAAAATAAACAGGCCCCTTTTCCTTTGTCGATATCATGTAATTAGTTATGTCAC
GCTTACATTCACGCCCTCCTCCCACATCCGCTCTAACCGAAAAGGAAGGAGTTAGACAACCTGAAGTCTA
GGTCCCTATTTATTTTTTTTAATAGTTATGTTAGTATTAAGAACGTTATTTATATTTCAAATTTTTCTTT
TTTTTCTGTACAAAGCGGCCGCCGAACCACTAGTGCACTGCAGTACACGGTTTCCTTGAAATTTTTTTGA
TTCGGTAATCTCCGAACAGAAGGAAGAACGAAGGAAGGAGCACAGACTTAGATTGGTATATATACGCATA
TGTAGTGTTGAAGAAACATGAAATTGCCCAGTATTCTTAACCCAACTGCACAGAACAAAAACGTGCAGGA
AACGAAGATAAATCATGTCGAAAGCTACATATAAGGAACGTGCTGCTACTCATCCTAGTCCTGTTGCTGC
CAAGCTATTTAATATCATGCACGAAAAGCAAACAAACTTGTGTGCTTCATTGGATGTTCGTACCACCAAG
GAATTACTGGAGTTAGTTGAAGCATTAGGTCCCAAAATTTGTTTACTAAAAACACATGTGGATATCTTGA
CTGATTTTTCCATGGAGGGCACAGTTAAGCCGCTAAAGGCATTATCCGCCAAGTACAATTTTTTACTCTT
CGAGGACAGAAAATTTGCTGACATTGGTAATACAGTCAAATTGCAGTACTCTGCGGGTGTATACAGAATA
GCAGAATGGGCAGACATTACGAATGCACACGGTGTGGTGGGCCCAGGTATTGTTAGCGGTTTGAAGCAGG
CGGCAGAAGAAGTAACAAAGGAACCTAGAGGCCTTTTGATGTTAGCAGAATTGTCATGCAAGGGCTCCCT
ATCTACTGGAGAATATACTAAGGGTACTGTTGACATTGCGAAGAGCGACAAAGATTTTGTTATCGGCTTT
ATTGCTCAAAGAGACATGGGTGGAAGAGATGAAGGTTACGATTGGTTGATTATGACACCCGGTGTGGGTT
TAGATGACAAGGGAGATGCATTGGGTCAACAGTATAGAACCGTGGATGATGTGGTTTCTACAGGATCTGA
CATTATTATTGTTGGAAGAGGACTATTTGCAAAGGGAAGGGATGCTAAGGTAGAGGGTGAACGTTACAGA
AAAGCAGGCTGGGAAGCATATTTGAGAAGATGCGGCCAGCAAAACTAAAAAACTGTATTATAAGTAAATG
CATGTATACTAAACTCACAAATTAGAGCTTCAATTTAATTATATCAGTTATTACCCGAGTAACGAAGCAT
CTGTGCTTCATTTTGTAGAACAAAAATGCAACGCGAGAGCGCTAATTTTTCAAACAAAGAATCTGAGCTG
CATTTTTACAGAACAGAAATGCAACGCGAAAGCGCTATTTTACCAACGAAGAATCTGTGCTTCATTTTTG
TAAAACAAAAATGCAACGCGAGAGCGCTAATTTTTCAAACAAAGAATCTGAGCTGCATTTTTACAGAACA
GAAATGCAACGCGAGAGCGCTATTTTACCAACAAAGAATCTATACTTCTTTTTTGTTCTACAAAAATGCA
TCCCGAGAGCGCTATTTTTCTAACAAAGCATCTTAGATTACTTTTTTTCTCCTTTGTGCGCTCTATAATG
CAGTCTCTTGATAACTTTTTGCACTGTAGGTCCGTTAAGGTTAGAAGAAGGCTACTTTGGTGTCTATTTT
CTCTTCCATAAAAAAAGCCTGACTCCACTTCCCGCGTTTACTGATTACTAGCGAAGCTGCGGGTGCATTT
TTTCAAGATAAAGGCATCCCCGATTATATTCTATACCGATGTGGATTGCGCATACTTTGTGAACAGAAAG
TGATAGCGTTGATGATTCTTCATTGGTCAGAAAATTATGAACGGTTTCTTCTATTTTGTCTCTATATACT
ACGTATAGGAAATGTTTACATTTTCGTATTGTTTTCGATTCACTCTATGAATAGTTCTTACTACAATTTT
TTTGTCTAAAGAGTAATACTAGAGATAAACATAAAAAATGTAGAGGTCGAGTTTAGATGCAAGTTCAAGG
AGCGAAAGGTGGATGGGTAGGTTATATAGGGATATAGCACAGAGATATATAGCAAAGAGATACTTTTGAG
CAATGTTTGTGGAAGCGGTATTCGCAATATTTTAGTAGCTCGTTACAGTCCGGTGCGTTTTTGGTTTTTT
GAAAGTGCGTCATCAGAGCGCTTTTGGTTTTCAAAAGCGCTCTGAAGTTCCTATACTTTCTAGCTAGAGA
ATAGGAACTTCCCGAGCGGCCGCGTGTTACAAGCTTGACTCCAGCGTAACTGGACTGCAATCAACTCACT
GGCTCACCTTCACGGGTGGGCCTTTCTTCGGTAGAAAATCAAAGGATCTTCTTGAGATCCTTTTTTTCTG
CGCGTAATCTGCTGCTTGCAAACAAAAAAACCACCGCTACCAGCGGTGGTTTGTTTGCCGGATCAAGAGC
TACCAACTCTTTTTCCGAGGTAACTGGCTTCAGCAGAGCGCAGATACCAAATACTGTTCTTCTAGTGTAG
CCGTAGTTAGGCCACCACTTCAAGAACTCTGTAGCACCGCCTACATACCTCGCTCTGCTAATCCTGTTAC
CAGTGGCTGCTGCCAGTGGCGATAAGTCGTGTCTTACCGGGTTGGACTCAAGACGATAGTTACCGGATAA
GGCGCAGCGGTCGGGCTGAACGGGGGGTTCGTGCACACAGCCCAGCTTGGAGCGAACGACCTACACCGAA
CTGAGATACCTACAGCGTGAGCTATGAGAAAGCGCCACGCTTCCCGAAGGGAGAAAGGCGGACAGGTATC
CGGTAAGCGGCAGGGTCGGAACAGGAGAGCGCACGAGGGAGCTTCCAGGGGTAAACGCCTGGTATCTTTA
TAGTCCTGTCGGGTTTCGCCACCTCTGACTTGAGCATCGATTTTTGTGATGCTCGTCAGGGGGGCGGAGC
CTATGGAAAAACGCCAGCAACGCAGAAAGGCCCACCCGAAGGTGAGCCAGGTGATTACATTTGGGCCCTC
ATCAGAGGTTTTCACCGTCATCACCGAAACGCGCGAGGCAGCTGCGGTAAAGCTCATCAGCGTGGTCGTG
AAGCGATTCACAGATGTCTGCCTGTTCATCCGCGTCCAGCTCGTTGAGTTTCTCCAGAAGCGTTAATGTC
TGGCTTCTGATAAAGCGGGCCATGTTAAGGGCGGTTTTTTCCTGTTTGGTCACTTACCAATGCTTAATCA
GTGAGGCACCTATCTCAGCGATCTGTCTATTTCGTTCATCCATAGTTGCCTGACTCCCCGTCGTGTAGAT
AACTACGATGCGGGAGGGCTTACCATCTGGCCCCAGTGCTGCAATGATACCGCGAGACCCACGCTCACCG
GCTCCAGATTTATCAGCAATAAACCAGCCAGCCGGGAGGGCCGAGCGCAGAAGTGATCCTGCAACTTTAT
CCGCCTCCATCCAGTCTATTAATTGTTGCCGGGAAGCTAGAGTAAGTAGTTCGCCAGTTAATAGTTTGCG
CAACGTTGTTGCCATTGCTACAGGCATCGTGGTGTCACGCTCGTCGTTTGGTATGGCTTCATTCAGCTCC
GGTTCCCAACGATCAAGGCGAGTTACATGATCCCCCATGTTGTGCAAAAAAGCGGTTAGCTCCTTCGGTC
CTCCGATCGTTGCCAGAAGTAAGTTGGCCGCAGTGTTATCACTCATGGTTATGGCAGCACTGCATAATTC
TCTTACTGTCATGCCATCCGTGAGATGCTTTTCTGTGACTGGTGAGTACTCAACCAAGTCATTCTGAGAA
TAGTGTATGCGGCGACCGAGTTGCTCTTGCCCGGCGTCAATACGGGATAATACCGCGCCACATAGCAGAA
CTTTAAAAGTGCTCATCATTGGAAAACGTTCTTCGGGGCGTAAACTCTCAAGGATCTTACCGCTGTTGAG
ATCCAGTTCGATGTAACCCACTCGTGCACCCAACTGATCTTCAGCATCTTTTACTTTCACCAGCGTTTCT
GGGTGAGCAAAAACAGGAAGGCAAAATGCCGCAAAAAAGGGAATAAGGGCGACACGGAAATGTTGAATAC
TCATTTTAGCTTCCTTAGCTCCTGAAAATCTCGATAACTCAAAAAATACGCCCGGTAGTGATCTTATTTC
ATTATGGTGAAAGTTGGAACCTCTTACGTGCCGATCAAGTCAAAAGCCTCCGGTCGGAGGCTTTTGACTT
TCTGCTATGGAGGTCAGGTATGATTTAAATGGTCAGTTAGA
